Addgene plasmid #244689: CL20_mEGFP_FOidr_137
Purpose: Express mEGFP-tagged intrinsically disordered protein (IDR), FOidr_137, derived from human fusion protein PAX5_FOXP1
Depositing lab: Richard Kriwacki. Depositing organization: St. Jude Children's Research Hospital. Publication: Proteome-wide computational analyses reveal links between protein condensate formation and RNA biology. Maiti S, Tripathi S, Baggett DW, Phillips AH, Park CG, Wang J, Wahiduzzaman, Freyaldenhoven WT, Kinger S, Pioso BJ, Bollinger JC, Somjee R, Lang B, Babu MM, Kriwacki RW. Sci Adv. 2025 Dec 5;11(49):eady1420. doi: 10.1126/sciadv.ady1420. Epub 2025 Dec 3. PubMed 41337585.
Backbone
  Vector backbone: CL20
  Vector type: Mammalian Expression
Growth in bacteria
  Bacterial resistance: Ampicillin, 100 μg/mL
  Growth temperature: 37°C
  Growth strain: NEB Stable
  Copy number: High Copy
Gene/Insert
  Gene/Insert name: FOidr_137
  Species: H. sapiens (human)
  Mutation: Unmutated
  Tag / fusion protein: monomeric EGFP (N terminal on insert)
  Cloning method: Restriction Enzyme; 5′ cloning site Unknown (unknown if destroyed)
Terms and licenses: Academic/Nonprofit Terms; Industry Terms: Not Available to Industry
Depositor comments: PAX5_FOXP1_407_504
How to cite: CL20_mEGFP_FOidr_137 was a gift from Richard Kriwacki (Addgene plasmid # 244689 ; http://n2t.net/addgene:244689 ; RRID:Addgene_244689)
