[The description below was written by a language model from this plasmid's Addgene catalogue record and pLannotate feature annotations shown in this document.]
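Description:
CL20_mEGFP_FOidr_137 is a mammalian expression plasmid built on the CL20 backbone, which the feature table shows to be an HIV-1-derived, self-inactivating lentiviral transfer vector, although the catalogue lists it simply as a mammalian expression vector. It is propagated in E. coli through a high-copy ColE1/pUC-type origin with ampicillin selection (AmpR, β-lactamase). The record lists a recombination-deficient strain as the growth host, a common choice for LTR-containing plasmids. The viral framework comprises a CMV enhancer joined to a truncated 5' LTR, which would drive genomic RNA production in packaging cells. This is followed by the Ψ packaging signal with a partial gag fragment, the cPPT/CTS, the Rev response element and a ΔU3 3' LTR fragment, with a rabbit β-globin polyadenylation signal downstream. Short vif, rev and nef matches are residual HIV-1 sequence rather than functional genes. An SV40 origin and poly(A) signal and lac-derived fragments also sit in the plasmid backbone.

The payload is an internal cassette in which the CMV enhancer and promoter drive monomeric EGFP fused to the N-terminus of FOidr_137. This insert is an unmutated intrinsically disordered region taken from the human oncogenic fusion protein PAX5_FOXP1, and the depositor comment indicates residues 407–504 of the fusion. The annotation software recognises most of this segment as a FOXP1 fragment, consistent with that origin. No mammalian selection marker is annotated, so expressing cells would be identified by green fluorescence. The construct is intended for expressing the fluorescently tagged IDR in mammalian cells. The associated publication concerns protein condensate formation, which suggests use in imaging the region's localisation or condensation behaviour.
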