Features (pLannotate 1.2.2; 29 found; start..end, strand, type, name):
    199..254     -  polyA_signal   β-globin poly(A) signal: rabbit β-globin polyadenylation signal (Gil and Proudfoot, 1987)
    340..475     -  LTR            3' LTR (ΔU3) (fragment): self-inactivating 3' long terminal repeat (LTR) from HIV-1
    477..578     -  CDS            nef (fragment): NEF_HV1Z2 - Experimental evidence at protein level: Swiss-Prot protein existence level 1. Extracellular Nef protein targets CD4(+) T-lymphocytes for apoptosis by interacting with CXCR4 surface receptors. From Human immunodeficiency virus type 1 group M subtype D (isolate Z2/CDC-Z34) (HIV-1).
    571..828     -  CDS            FOXP1 (fragment): FOXP1_HUMAN - Experimental evidence at protein level: Swiss-Prot protein existence level 1. [Isoform 8]: Involved in transcriptional regulation in embryonic stem cells (ESCs). Stimulates expression of transcription factors that are required for pluripotency and decreases expression of differentiation-associated genes. Has distinct DNA-binding specifities as compared to the canonical form and preferentially binds DNA with the sequence 5'-CGATACAA-3' (or closely related sequences) (PubMed:21924763). Promotes ESC self-renewal and pluripotency (By similarity). From Homo sapiens (Human).
    907..1623    -  CDS            mEGFP: mEGFP is a basic (constitutively fluorescent) green fluorescent protein published in 2002, derived from Aequorea victoria. It has moderate acid sensitivity.
   1637..1674    -  misc_feature   MCS (fragment): multiple cloning site
   1673..1689    -  promoter       tight TRE promoter (fragment): Tet-responsive promoter PTight, consisting of seven tet operator sequences followed by the minimal CMV promoter
   1705..1908    -  promoter       CMV promoter: human cytomegalovirus (CMV) immediate early promoter
   1909..2212    -  enhancer       CMV enhancer: human cytomegalovirus immediate early enhancer
   2280..2296    -  misc_feature   MCS (fragment): multiple cloning site
   2296..2321    -  CDS            Rev (fragment): human immunodeficiency virus 1 (HIV-1) Rev protein; rev; enhances nuclear export of unspliced and incompletely spliced viral mRNAs
   2698..2931    -  misc_feature   RRE: The Rev response element (RRE) of HIV-1 allows for Rev-dependent mRNA export from the nucleus to the cytoplasm.
   3065..3148    -  CDS            vif (fragment): VIF_HV1BR - Experimental evidence at protein level: Swiss-Prot protein existence level 1. Counteracts the innate antiviral activity of host APOBEC3F and APOBEC3G. Forms a complex with host APOBEC3F and APOBEC3G thus preventing the entry of these lethally hypermutating enzymes into progeny virions. Recruits an active E3 ubiquitin ligase complex composed of elongin BC, CUL5, and RBX2 to induce polyubiquitination of APOBEC3G and APOBEC3F. In turn, they are directed to the 26S proteasome for degradation. Vif interaction with APOBEC3G also blocks its cytidine deaminase activity in a proteasome-inde
   3291..3408    -  misc_feature   cPPT/CTS: central polypurine tract and central termination sequence of HIV-1
   3557..3916    -  CDS            HIV-1 gag (fragment): gag protein from human immunodeficiency virus 1; gag
   3900..4025    -  misc_feature   HIV-1 Ψ: packaging signal of human immunodeficiency virus type 1
   4072..4329    -  LTR            5' LTR (truncated): truncated 5' long terminal repeat (LTR) from HIV-1
   4331..4710    -  enhancer       CMV enhancer: human cytomegalovirus immediate early enhancer
   4741..4845    +  promoter       AmpR promoter: bla
   4846..5706    +  CDS            AmpR: β-lactamase; bla; confers resistance to ampicillin, carbenicillin, and related antibiotics
   5877..6465    +  rep_origin     ori: high-copy-number ColE1/pMB1/pBR322/pUC origin of replication
   6648..6702    +  CDS            lacI (fragment): lac repressor; lacI; The lac repressor binds to the lac operator to inhibit transcription in E. coli. This inhibition can be relieved by adding lactose or isopropyl-β-D-thiogalactopyranoside (IPTG).
   6704..6838    -  polyA_signal   SV40 poly(A) signal: SV40 polyadenylation signal
   6858..6993    -  rep_origin     SV40 ori: SV40 origin of replication
   7017..7039    -  promoter       SV40 promoter (fragment): SV40 enhancer and early promoter
   7046..7085    +  CDS            lacI (fragment): lac repressor; lacI; The lac repressor binds to the lac operator to inhibit transcription in E. coli. This inhibition can be relieved by adding lactose or isopropyl-β-D-thiogalactopyranoside (IPTG).
   7098..7119    +  protein_bind   CAP binding site: CAP binding activates transcription in the presence of cAMP. E. coli catabolite activator protein
   7134..7164    +  promoter       lac promoter: promoter for the E. coli lac operon
   7172..7188    +  protein_bind   lac operator: The lac repressor binds to the lac operator to inhibit transcription in E. coli. This inhibition can be relieved by adding lactose or isopropyl-β-D-thiogalactopyranoside (IPTG). lac repressor encoded by lacI
>Addgene plasmid #244689 | CL20_mEGFP_FOidr_137 | addgene full sequence | sequence record 488160 | Addgene NGS Result
AAAAAAAATCTAACCTCAAGTCAAGGCTTTTCTATGGAATAAGGAATGGACAGCAGGGGGCTGTTTCATA
TACTGATGACCTCTTTATAGCCAACCTTTGTTCATGGCAGCCAGCATATGGGCATATGTTGCCAAACTCT
AAACCAAATACTCATTCTGATGTTTTAAATGATTTGCCCTCCCATATGTCCTTCCGAGTGAGAGACACAA
AAAATTCCAACACACTATTGCAATGAAAATAAATTTCCTTTATTAGCCAGAAGTCAGATGCTCAAGGGGC
TTCATGATGTCCCCATAATTTTTGGCAGAGGGAAAAAGATCTGCTAGCTCGAGCAGCTGAAGCTTTATTG
AGGCTTAAGCAGTGGGTTCCCTAGTTAGCCAGAGAGCTCCCAGGCTCAGATCTGGTCTAACCAGAGAGAC
CCAGTACAGGCAAAAAGCAGATCTTGTCTTCTTTGGGAGTGAATTAGCCCTTCCAGTCCCCCCTTTTCTT
TTAAAAAGTGGCTAAGATCTACAGCTGCCTTGTAAGTCATTGGTCTTAAAGGTACCGTAATCTTATCTAG
AACCGGTTCAACCGTAAAGCGGGTGTGAATGAGGATGTTCTTCGTGGCTCAGACTTTCACGTTTGGGAGT
GTGCACTGATAATTGACCGTTGGTTGAGGCATGCGGATTCATAATCAAAGACGTCTTACTGGGTGCTGAC
GAACTCACACACGTAGTTGTCAAATCCAATGAGCTGTGGTTGTTACCGGTTGTTTCTTCTGCAGTGTGCG
CGCTCGTAACTTCTTTCCATAACTGTTGCAACTCTGTCGGGATCATACCTTGAGCCAGGGGTTGTAATGG
CAGAGCAGGTTGGCCGGGTTGGATCCGGGAAGCGGCCGCACTTCCCCCGGAGCCTCCGCTTCCGCCCTTG
TACAGCTCGTCCATGCCGAGAGTGATCCCGGCGGCGGTCACGAACTCCAGCAGGACCATGTGATCGCGCT
TCTCGTTGGGGTCTTTGCTCAGCTTGGACTGGGTGCTCAGGTAGTGGTTGTCGGGCAGCAGCACGGGGCC
GTCGCCGATGGGGGTGTTCTGCTGGTAGTGGTCGGCGAGCTGCACGCTGCCGTCCTCGATGTTGTGGCGG
ATCTTGAAGTTCACCTTGATGCCGTTCTTCTGCTTGTCGGCCATGATATAGACGTTGTGGCTGTTGTAGT
TGTACTCCAGCTTGTGCCCCAGGATGTTGCCGTCCTCCTTGAAGTCGATGCCCTTCAGCTCGATGCGGTT
CACCAGGGTGTCGCCCTCGAACTTCACCTCGGCGCGGGTCTTGTAGTTGCCGTCGTCCTTGAAGAAGATG
GTGCGCTCCTGGACGTAGCCTTCGGGCATGGCGGACTTGAAGAAGTCGTGCTGCTTCATGTGGTCGGGGT
AGCGGCTGAAGCACTGCACGCCGTAGGTCAGGGTGGTCACGAGGGTGGGCCAGGGCACGGGCAGCTTGCC
GGTGGTGCAGATGAACTTCAGGGTCAGCTTGCCGTAGGTGGCATCGCCCTCGCCCTCGCCGGACACGCTG
AACTTGTGGCCGTTTACGTCGCCGTCCAGCTCGACCAGGATGGGCACCACCCCGGTGAACAGCTCCTCGC
CCTTGCTCACCATGGTGGCGACCGGTGGATCCCGGGCCCGCGGTACCGTCGACTGCAGAATTCGGTTCAC
TAAACGAGCCCGGTTCACTAAACGAGCTCTGCTTATATAGACCTCCCACCGTACACGCCTACCGCCCATT
TGCGTCAATGGGGCGGAGTTGTTACGACATTTTGGAAAGTCCCGTTGATTTTGGTGCCAAAACAAACTCC
CATTGACGTCAATGGGGTGGAGACTTGGAAATCCCCGTGAGTCAAACCGCTATCCACGCCCATTGATGTA
CTGCCAAAACCGCATCACCATGGTAATAGCGATGACTAATACGTAGATGTACTGCCAAGTAGGAAAGTCC
CATAAGGTCATGTACTGGGCATAATGCCAGGCGGGCCATTTACCGTCATTGACGTCAATAGGGGGCGTAC
TTGGCATATGATACACTTGATGTACTGCCAAGTGGGCAGTTTACCGTAAATACTCCACCCATTGACGTCA
ATGGAAAGTCCCTATTGGCGTTACTATGGGAACATACGTCATTATTGACGTCAATGGGCGGGGGTCGTTG
GGCGGTCAGCCAGGCGGGCCATTTACCGTAAGTTATGTAACGCGGAACTCCATATATGGGCTATGAACTA
ATGACCCCGTAATTGATTACTATTAATAACTAGCACGCGTTCGAAGCTTGAGCTCGGTCCCCTCGGGGTT
GGGAGGTGGGTCTGAAACGATAATGGTGAATATCCCTGCCTAACTCTATTCACTATAGAAAGTACAGCAA
AAACTATTCTTAAACCTACCAAGCCTCCTACTATCATTATGAATAATTTTATATACCACAGCCAATTTGT
TATGTTAAACCAATTCCACAAACTTGCCCATTTATCTAATTCCAATAATTCTTGTTCATTCTTTTCTTGC
TGGTTTTGCGATTCTTCAATTAAGGAGTGTATTAAGCTTGTGTAATTGTTAATTTCTCTGTCCCACTCCA
TCCAGGTCGTGTGATTCCAAATCTGTTCCAGAGATTTATTACTCCAACTAGCATTCCAAGGCACAGCAGT
GGTGCAAATGAGTTTTCCAGAGCAACCCCAAATCCCCAGGAGCTGTTGATCCTTTAGGTATCTTTCCACA
GCCAGGATTCTTGCCTGGAGCTGCTTGATGCCCCAGACTGTGAGTTGCAACAGATGCTGTTGCGCCTCAA
TAGCCCTCAGCAAATTGTTCTGCTGCTGCACTATACCAGACAATAATTGTCTGGCCTGTACCGTCAGCGT
CATTGACGCTGCGCCCATAGTGCTTCCTGCTGCTCCCAAGAACCCAAGGAACAAAGCTCCTATTCCCACT
GCTCTTTTTTCTCTCTGCACCACTCTTCTCTTTGCCTTGGTGGGTGCTACTCCTAATGGTTCAATTTTTA
CTACTTTATATTTATATAATTCACTTCTCCAATTGTCCCTCATATCTCCTCCTTATGGTGTTTTACTAAA
CTTTTCCATGTTCTAATCCTCATCCTGTCTACTTGCCACACAATCATCACCTGCCATCTGTTTTCCATAA
TCCCTAATGATCTTTGCTTTTCTTCTTGGCACTACTTTTATGTCACTATTATCTTGTATTACTACTGCCC
CTTCACCTTTCCAGAGGAGCTTTGCTGGTCCTTTCCAAAGTGGATTTCTGCTGTCCCTGTAATAAACCCG
AAAATTTTGAATTTTTGTAATTTGTTTTTGTAATTCTTTAGTTTGTATGTCTGTTGCTATTATGTCTACT
ATTCTTTCCCCTGCACTGTACCCCCCAATCCCCCCTTTTCTTTTAAAATTGTGGATGAATACTGCCATTT
GTACTGCTGTCTTAAGATGTTCAGCCTGATCTCTTACCTGTCCTATAATTTTCTTTAATTCTTTATTCAT
AGATTCTACTACTCCTTGACTTTGGGGATTGTAGGGAATTTCCAGGTCTGAAGATCCTGCTGCTTGCTGT
GCTTTTTTCTTACTTTTGTTTTGCTCTTCCTCTATCTTGTCTAAAGCTTCCTTGGTGTCTTTTATCTCTA
TCCTTTGATGCACACAATAGAGGGTTGCTACTGTATTATATAATGATCTAAGTTCTTCTGATCCTGTCTG
AAGGGATGGTTGTAGCTGTCCCAGTATTTGTCTACAGCCTTCTGATGTTTCTAACAGGCCAGTATTAACT
GCGAATCGTTCTAGCTCCCTGCTTGCCCATACTATATGTTTTAATTTATATTTTTTCTTTCCCCCTGGCC
TTAACCGAATTTTTTCCCATCGCGATCTAATTCTCCCCCGCTTAATACTGACGCTCTCGCACCCATCTCT
CTCCTTCTAGCCTCCGCTAGTCAAAATTTTTGGCGTACTCACCAGTCGCCGCCCCTCGCCTCTTGCCGTG
CGCGCTTCAGCAAGCCGAGTCCTGCGTCGAGAGAGCTCCTCTGGTTTCCCTTTCGCTTTCAAGTCCCTGT
TCGGGCGCCACTGCTAGAGATTTTCCACACTGACTAAAAGGGTCTGAGGGATCTCTAGTTACCAGAGTCA
CACAACAGACGGGCACACACTACTTGAAGCACTCAAGGCAAGCTTTATTGAGGCTTAAGCAGTGGGTTCC
CTAGTTAGCCAGAGAGCTCCCAGGCTCAGATCTGGTCTAACCAGAGAGACCCAGTACAGGCAAAAAGCAG
CTGCTTATATGCAGGATCTGAGGGCTCGCCACTCCCCAGTCCCGCCCAGGCCACGCCTCCCATGGTAATA
GCGATGACTAATACGTAGATGTACTGCCAAGTAGGAAAGTCCCATAAGGTCATGTACTGGGCATAATGCC
AGGCGGGCCATTTACCGTCATTGACGTCAATAGGGGGCGTACTTGGCATATGATACACTTGATGTACTGC
CAAGTGGGCAGTTTACCGTAAATACTCCACCCATTGACGTCAATGGAAAGTCCCTATTGGCGTTACTATG
GGAACATACGTCATTATTGACGTCAATGGGCGGGGGTCGTTGGGCGGTCAGCCAGGCGGGCCATTTACCG
TAAGTTATGTAACGCGGAACTCCATATATGGGCTATGAACTAATGACCCCGTAATTGATTACTATTAATA
ACTAGTCAATAATCAATGTCGACCCAGGTGGCACTTTTCGGGGAAATGTGCGCGGAACCCCTATTTGTTT
ATTTTTCTAAATACATTCAAATATGTATCCGCTCATGAGACAATAACCCTGATAAATGCTTCAATAATAT
TGAAAAAGGAAGAGTATGAGTATTCAACATTTCCGTGTCGCCCTTATTCCCTTTTTTGCGGCATTTTGCC
TTCCTGTTTTTGCTCACCCAGAAACGCTGGTGAAAGTAAAAGATGCTGAAGATCAGTTGGGTGCACGAGT
GGGTTACATCGAACTGGATCTCAACAGCGGTAAGATCCTTGAGAGTTTTCGCCCCGAAGAACGTTTTCCA
ATGATGAGCACTTTTAAAGTTCTGCTATGTGGCGCGGTATTATCCCGTATTGACGCCGGGCAAGAGCAAC
TCGGTCGCCGCATACACTATTCTCAGAATGACTTGGTTGAGTACTCACCAGTCACAGAAAAGCATCTTAC
GGATGGCATGACAGTAAGAGAATTATGCAGTGCTGCCATAACCATGAGTGATAACACTGCGGCCAACTTA
CTTCTGACAACGATCGGAGGACCGAAGGAGCTAACCGCTTTTTTGCACAACATGGGGGATCATGTAACTC
GCCTTGATCGTTGGGAACCGGAGCTGAATGAAGCCATACCAAACGACGAGCGTGACACCACGATGCCTGT
AGCAATGGCAACAACGTTGCGCAAACTATTAACTGGCGAACTACTTACTCTAGCTTCCCGGCAACAATTA
ATAGACTGGATGGAGGCGGATAAAGTTGCAGGACCACTTCTGCGCTCGGCCCTTCCGGCTGGCTGGTTTA
TTGCTGATAAATCTGGAGCCGGTGAGCGTGGGTCTCGCGGTATCATTGCAGCACTGGGGCCAGATGGTAA
GCCCTCCCGTATCGTAGTTATCTACACGACGGGGAGTCAGGCAACTATGGATGAACGAAATAGACAGATC
GCTGAGATAGGTGCCTCACTGATTAAGCATTGGTAACTGTCAGACCAAGTTTACTCATATATACTTTAGA
TTGATTTAAAACTTCATTTTTAATTTAAAAGGATCTAGGTGAAGATCCTTTTTGATAATCTCATGACCAA
AATCCCTTAACGTGAGTTTTCGTTCCACTGAGCGTCAGACCCCGTAGAAAAGATCAAAGGATCTTCTTGA
GATCCTTTTTTTCTGCGCGTAATCTGCTGCTTGCAAACAAAAAAACCACCGCTACCAGCGGTGGTTTGTT
TGCCGGATCAAGAGCTACCAACTCTTTTTCCGAAGGTAACTGGCTTCAGCAGAGCGCAGATACCAAATAC
TGTTCTTCTAGTGTAGCCGTAGTTAGGCCACCACTTCAAGAACTCTGTAGCACCGCCTACATACCTCGCT
CTGCTAATCCTGTTACCAGTGGCTGCTGCCAGTGGCGATAAGTCGTGTCTTACCGGGTTGGACTCAAGAC
GATAGTTACCGGATAAGGCGCAGCGGTCGGGCTGAACGGGGGGTTCGTGCACACAGCCCAGCTTGGAGCG
AACGACCTACACCGAACTGAGATACCTACAGCGTGAGCTATGAGAAAGCGCCACGCTTCCCGAAGGGAGA
AAGGCGGACAGGTATCCGGTAAGCGGCAGGGTCGGAACAGGAGAGCGCACGAGGGAGCTTCCAGGGGGAA
ACGCCTGGTATCTTTATAGTCCTGTCGGGTTTCGCCACCTCTGACTTGAGCGTCGATTTTTGTGATGCTC
GTCAGGGGGGCGGAGCCTATGGAAAAACGCCAGCAACGCGGCCTTTTTACGGTTCCTGGCCTTTTGCTGG
CCTTTTGCTCACATGTTCTTTCCTGCGTTATCCCCTGCTTCTGTGGATAACCGTATTACCGCCTTTGAGT
GAGCTGATACCGCTCGCCGCAGCCGAACGACCGAGCGCAGCGAGTCAGTGAGCGAGGAAGCGGAAGAGCG
CCCAATACGCAAACCGCCTCTCCCCGCGCGTTGGCCGATTCATTAATGCAGCGGATCCAGACATGATAAG
ATACATTGATGAGTTTGGACAAACCACAACTAGAATGCAGTGAAAAAAATGCTTTATTTGTGAAATTTGT
GATGCTATTGCTTTATTTGTAACCATTATAAGCTGCAATAAACAAGTTAGCTTTTTGCAAAAGCCTAGGC
CTCCAAAAAAGCCTCCTCACTACTTCTGGAATAGCTCAGAGGCCGAGGCGGCCTCGGCCTCTGCATAAAT
AAAAAAAATTAGTCAGCCATGGGGCGGAGAATGGGCGGAACTGGGCGGAGTTAGGGGCGGGATGGGCGGA
GTTAGGGGCGGGACTATGGTTGCTGACTAATTGAGATGCGGATCCGCTGGCACGACAGGTTTCCCGACTG
GAAAGCGGGCAGTGAGCGCAACGCAATTAATGTGAGTTAGCTCACTCATTAGGCACCCCAGGCTTTACAC
TTTATGCTTCCGGCTCGTATGTTGTGTGGAATTGTGAGCGGATAACAATTTCACACAGGAAACAGCTATG
ACCATGATTACGCCAAGCTTGGGCTGCAGGTCGAGGGATCTCCATAAGAGAAGAGGGACAGCTATGACTG
GGAGTAGTCAGGAGAGGAGGAAAAATCTGGCTAGTAAAACATGTAAGGAAAATTTTAGGGATGTTAAAGA
AAAAAATAACACAAAACAAAATAT
